Addgene plasmid #246022: dCas9-ryt
Purpose: Expresses dCas9 under control of Hsp70 promoter and gRNAs targeting Lctra, yellow, and RFPex
Depositing lab: Max Scott. Depositing organization: North Carolina State University.
Backbone
  Vector backbone: pEF1
  Vector type: CRISPR
Growth in bacteria
  Bacterial resistance: Ampicillin, 100 μg/mL
  Growth temperature: 30°C
  Growth strain: NEB Stable
  Copy number: Unknown
Gene/Insert 1
  Gene/Insert name: dCas9
  Species: Synthetic; Streptococcus pyogenes
  Insert size (bp): 4101
  Tag / fusion protein: NLS (N terminal on insert); NLS (C terminal on insert)
Gene/Insert 2
  Gene/Insert name: RFPex
  Insert size (bp): 678
Terms and licenses: Academic/Nonprofit Terms; Industry Terms: Not Available to Industry
Depositor comments: Please visit https://doi.org/10.1101/2025.08.12.669956 for bioRxiv preprint. The depositor confirms that discrepancies between the depositor's sequence and Addgene's sequences have no functional consequences. Addgene NGS finds a 226 bp deletion that removes x6 TetOs upstream of the Hsp70 promoter compared to the annotated reference sequence.
How to cite: dCas9-ryt was a gift from Max Scott (Addgene plasmid # 246022 ; http://n2t.net/addgene:246022 ; RRID:Addgene_246022)
