[The description below was written by a language model from this plasmid's Addgene catalogue record and pLannotate feature annotations shown in this document.]
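Description:
dCas9-ryt is a CRISPR plasmid of about 15.8 kb built on a backbone recorded as pEF1. It is designed to express a catalytically dead Streptococcus pyogenes Cas9 together with several guide RNAs. It is maintained in E. coli through a high-copy ColE1/pUC-type origin and selected with ampicillin via the bla gene. Remnants of lac and pBR322 sequences (lacZα, bom and rop fragments) come from the cloning backbone.

According to the record, the dCas9 coding sequence (about 4.1 kb) is driven by an Hsp70 promoter, which the feature table does not itself annotate. The table detects a nucleoplasmin NLS at the N terminus, and the catalogue also lists a C-terminal NLS. An array of tet operator sequences lies upstream of dCas9, which suggests the promoter was designed to respond to tetracycline-controlled regulators. The depositor notes that the repository's sequencing result lacks a 226 bp segment containing six TetO copies relative to the reference, reportedly without functional consequence.

On the opposite strand, three gRNA scaffolds alternate with three tRNA elements. This arrangement is typical of a polycistronic tRNA–gRNA array, in which one transcript is processed by endogenous tRNA-processing enzymes into separate guides. The stated targets are Lctra, yellow and RFPex; the promoter driving the array is not identified. A red fluorescent protein gene, listed as RFPex and annotated as DsRed-Express2, presumably serves as a visible marker and is itself one of the guide targets. A fragment of AcMNPV baculovirus sequence downstream of dCas9 is also detected.

Two φC31 attP sites in opposite orientation flank the payload, which is consistent with integrase-mediated cassette exchange. The record does not state the host organism or delivery method. Because dCas9 binds DNA without cutting it, the construct appears intended for guide-directed binding or repression of these genes.
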