Features (pLannotate 1.2.2; 35 found; start..end, strand, type, name):
    213..312     +  protein_bind   phage φC31 attP: attachment site of phage φC31 phage φC31 integrase
    447..465     -  protein_bind   tet operator: tetO; bacterial operator O2 for the tetR and tetA genes tetracycline repressor TetR
    468..486     -  protein_bind   tet operator: tetO; bacterial operator O2 for the tetR and tetA genes tetracycline repressor TetR
    489..507     -  protein_bind   tet operator: tetO; bacterial operator O2 for the tetR and tetA genes tetracycline repressor TetR
    510..529     -  promoter       H1-2O2 promoter (fragment): doxycycline-inducible variant of the human H1 RNA promoter (Henriksen et al., 2007)
    531..549     -  protein_bind   tet operator: tetO; bacterial operator O2 for the tetR and tetA genes tetracycline repressor TetR
    551..570     -  promoter       tight TRE promoter (fragment): Tet-responsive promoter PTight, consisting of seven tet operator sequences followed by the minimal CMV promoter
    573..594     -  promoter       H1-2O2 promoter (fragment): doxycycline-inducible variant of the human H1 RNA promoter (Henriksen et al., 2007)
    594..612     -  protein_bind   tet operator: tetO; bacterial operator O2 for the tetR and tetA genes tetracycline repressor TetR
    615..633     -  protein_bind   tet operator: tetO; bacterial operator O2 for the tetR and tetA genes tetracycline repressor TetR
    635..654     -  promoter       tight TRE promoter (fragment): Tet-responsive promoter PTight, consisting of seven tet operator sequences followed by the minimal CMV promoter
    750..782     -  protein_bind   tetracycline response element (fragment): contains seven copies of the tetracycline operator tetO tetracycline repressor TetR
    813..840     -  promoter       tetR/tetA promoters (fragment): tetR; overlapping promoters for bacterial tetR and tetA
   1148..1195    +  CDS            nucleoplasmin NLS: bipartite nuclear localization signal from nucleoplasmin
   1195..5296    +  CDS            dCas9 (fragment): catalytically dead mutant of the Cas9 endonuclease from the Streptococcus pyogenes Type II CRISPR/Cas system RNA-guided DNA-binding protein that lacks endonuclease activity due to the D10A mutation in the RuvC catalytic domain and the N863A mutation in the HNH catalytic domain
   5394..6044    -  CDS            P74 (fragment): PIF0_NPVAC - Experimental evidence at protein level: Swiss-Prot protein existence level 1. Plays an essential role for oral infectivity of occlusion- derived virus (ODV) and functions also in host midgut attachment and fusion by binding to a specific host receptor. From Autographa californica nuclear polyhedrosis virus (AcMNPV).
   6397..6472    -  misc_RNA       gRNA scaffold: guide RNA scaffold for the Streptococcus pyogenes CRISPR/Cas9 system
   6492..6562    -  ncRNA          tRNA: Accession: RF00005 - tRNA
   6571..6646    -  misc_RNA       gRNA scaffold: guide RNA scaffold for the Streptococcus pyogenes CRISPR/Cas9 system
   6666..6736    -  ncRNA          tRNA: Accession: RF00005 - tRNA
   6745..6820    -  misc_RNA       gRNA scaffold: guide RNA scaffold for the Streptococcus pyogenes CRISPR/Cas9 system
   6840..6910    -  ncRNA          tRNA: Accession: RF00005 - tRNA
   7616..8290    -  CDS            DsRed-Express2: DsRed-Express2 is a basic (constitutively fluorescent) orange fluorescent protein published in 2008, derived from Discosoma sp.. It is reported to be a rapidly-maturing protein.
  10587..10686   -  protein_bind   phage φC31 attP: attachment site of phage φC31 phage φC31 integrase
  10862..10879   -  CDS            capTEV™ (fragment): composite tag for in vivo biotinylation, TEV protease cleavage, and 6xHis tagging
  12352..12509   +  CDS            lacZα (fragment): LacZα fragment of β-galactosidase; lacZ fragment
  12515..12614   -  misc_feature   bom (fragment): basis of mobility region from pBR322
  12716..12751   -  CDS            rop (fragment): Rop protein, which maintains plasmids at low copy number; rop
  12846..12950   +  promoter       AmpR promoter: bla
  12951..13811   +  CDS            AmpR: β-lactamase; bla; confers resistance to ampicillin, carbenicillin, and related antibiotics
  13982..14570   +  rep_origin     ori: high-copy-number ColE1/pMB1/pBR322/pUC origin of replication
  14753..14845   +  CDS            lacI (fragment): lac repressor; lacI; The lac repressor binds to the lac operator to inhibit transcription in E. coli. This inhibition can be relieved by adding lactose or isopropyl-β-D-thiogalactopyranoside (IPTG).
  14858..14879   +  protein_bind   CAP binding site: CAP binding activates transcription in the presence of cAMP. E. coli catabolite activator protein
  14894..14924   +  promoter       lac promoter: promoter for the E. coli lac operon
  14928..14950   +  protein_bind   lac operator (fragment): The lac repressor binds to the lac operator to inhibit transcription in E. coli. This inhibition can be relieved by adding lactose or isopropyl-β-D-thiogalactopyranoside (IPTG). lac repressor encoded by lacI
>Addgene plasmid #246022 | dCas9-ryt | addgene full sequence | sequence record 492666 | Addgene NGS Result
AACACACACACTTATAAAGATGAGAACATTTAACAAAAACAATTATAAAACTGATGGCAATGGAGCAATG
ATGTGATGAAGCTGATGAAAGTTTTGAATATTCATTCAAGAGTTAAAAACATGAACAAACATGCACAAAA
TTAGTCGAGACTGACGGACACACCGAAGCCCCGGCGGCAACCCTCAGCGGATGCCCCGGGGCTTCACGTT
TTCCCAGGTCAGAAGCGGTTTTCGGGAGTAGTGCCCCAACTGGGGTAACCTTTGAGTTCTCTCAGTTGGG
GGCGTAGGGTCGCCGACATGACACAAGGGGTTGTGACCGGGGTGGACACGTACGCGGGTGCTTACGACCG
TCAGTCGCGCGAGCGCGACTAGTACAAGCCGAATTCTGCAGATGGCGCGCCAACCTATGCTTATCCGTTT
TTATTTGTGTAATGGCCGCAGAATTCTCTCTATCACTGATAGGGAAGTCTCTATCACTGATAGGGACCTC
TCTATCACTGATAGGGAAATCTCTATCACTGATAGGGATCTCTCTATCACTGATAGGGACTTCTCTATCA
CTGATAGGGACGTCTCTATCACTGATAGGGAACTCTCTATCACTGATAGGGACATCTCTATCACTGATAG
GGACTTCTCTATCACTGATAGGGAAGTATGTTCTCTCTCTTCTCTTCTCTCTCTCTTTCTCGAATGTTCT
CTCTCTTCTCTTCTCTCTCTCTTTCTCGATGGCCGGGGCGCGCCAGGTTTCGACTTTCACTTTTCTCTAT
CACTGATAGGGAGATCCGAGCTCGTAAACTCGACTTTCACTTTTCTCTATCACTGATAGGGAGTGGTAAA
CTCGAAGCGCCGGATCCAAGGTTTATGTGATTCATATAAATACGGCCGCACAAACTCTCTTCGGCATTAG
TACAATACAAACAATCAAAGTGAAAACATTAAAAAGAAATAACAAGCGATTTAAATTAAGAAAAACTACG
TTCAAGTGAACAAGAAATTAAATAAATCAGAAAGTGTACAAAAGAAAGTAAAATAATTCTATAAAAAGTG
AATTTTAAGCAACAAGTTCTATAAATAGAAAAACTATTACAAATCATTCATCAAGTTTATATACACAACA
AAGAAGAAAAACAAAGTCACACAAATGAAAAGGCCGGCGGCCACGAAAAAGGCCGGCCAGGCAAAAAAGA
AAAAGGACAAGAAGTACAGCATCGGCCTGGCCATCGGCACCAACTCTGTGGGCTGGGCCGTGATCACCGA
CGAGTACAAGGTGCCCAGCAAGAAATTCAAGGTGCTGGGCAACACCGACCGGCACAGCATCAAGAAGAAC
CTGATCGGAGCCCTGCTGTTCGACAGCGGCGAAACAGCCGAGGCCACCCGGCTGAAGAGAACCGCCAGAA
GAAGATACACCAGACGGAAGAACCGGATCTGCTATCTGCAAGAGATCTTCAGCAACGAGATGGCCAAGGT
GGACGACAGCTTCTTCCACAGACTGGAAGAGTCCTTCCTGGTGGAAGAGGATAAGAAGCACGAGCGGCAC
CCCATCTTCGGCAACATCGTGGACGAGGTGGCCTACCACGAGAAGTACCCCACCATCTACCACCTGAGAA
AGAAACTGGTGGACAGCACCGACAAGGCCGACCTGCGGCTGATCTATCTGGCCCTGGCCCACATGATCAA
GTTCCGGGGCCACTTCCTGATCGAGGGCGACCTGAACCCCGACAACAGCGACGTGGACAAGCTGTTCATC
CAGCTGGTGCAGACCTACAACCAGCTGTTCGAGGAAAACCCCATCAACGCCAGCGGCGTGGACGCCAAGG
CCATCCTGTCTGCCAGACTGAGCAAGAGCAGACGGCTGGAAAATCTGATCGCCCAGCTGCCCGGCGAGAA
GAAGAATGGCCTGTTCGGCAACCTGATTGCCCTGAGCCTGGGCCTGACCCCCAACTTCAAGAGCAACTTC
GACCTGGCCGAGGATGCCAAACTGCAGCTGAGCAAGGACACCTACGACGACGACCTGGACAACCTGCTGG
CCCAGATCGGCGACCAGTACGCCGACCTGTTTCTGGCCGCCAAGAACCTGTCCGACGCCATCCTGCTGAG
CGACATCCTGAGAGTGAACACCGAGATCACCAAGGCCCCCCTGAGCGCCTCTATGATCAAGAGATACGAC
GAGCACCACCAGGACCTGACCCTGCTGAAAGCTCTCGTGCGGCAGCAGCTGCCTGAGAAGTACAAAGAGA
TTTTCTTCGACCAGAGCAAGAACGGCTACGCCGGCTACATTGACGGCGGAGCCAGCCAGGAAGAGTTCTA
CAAGTTCATCAAGCCCATCCTGGAAAAGATGGACGGCACCGAGGAACTGCTCGTGAAGCTGAACAGAGAG
GACCTGCTGCGGAAGCAGCGGACCTTCGACAACGGCAGCATCCCCCACCAGATCCACCTGGGAGAGCTGC
ACGCCATTCTGCGGCGGCAGGAAGATTTTTACCCATTCCTGAAGGACAACCGGGAAAAGATCGAGAAGAT
CCTGACCTTCCGCATCCCCTACTACGTGGGCCCTCTGGCCAGGGGAAACAGCAGATTCGCCTGGATGACC
AGAAAGAGCGAGGAAACCATCACCCCCTGGAACTTCGAGGAAGTGGTGGACAAGGGCGCTTCCGCCCAGA
GCTTCATCGAGCGGATGACCAACTTCGATAAGAACCTGCCCAACGAGAAGGTGCTGCCCAAGCACAGCCT
GCTGTACGAGTACTTCACCGTGTATAACGAGCTGACCAAAGTGAAATACGTGACCGAGGGAATGAGAAAG
CCCGCCTTCCTGAGCGGCGAGCAGAAAAAGGCCATCGTGGACCTGCTGTTCAAGACCAACCGGAAAGTGA
CCGTGAAGCAGCTGAAAGAGGACTACTTCAAGAAAATCGAGTGCTTCGACTCCGTGGAAATCTCCGGCGT
GGAAGATCGGTTCAACGCCTCCCTGGGCACATACCACGATCTGCTGAAAATTATCAAGGACAAGGACTTC
CTGGACAATGAGGAAAACGAGGACATTCTGGAAGATATCGTGCTGACCCTGACACTGTTTGAGGACAGAG
AGATGATCGAGGAACGGCTGAAAACCTATGCCCACCTGTTCGACGACAAAGTGATGAAGCAGCTGAAGCG
GCGGAGATACACCGGCTGGGGCAGGCTGAGCCGGAAGCTGATCAACGGCATCCGGGACAAGCAGTCCGGC
AAGACAATCCTGGATTTCCTGAAGTCCGACGGCTTCGCCAACAGAAACTTCATGCAGCTGATCCACGACG
ACAGCCTGACCTTTAAAGAGGACATCCAGAAAGCCCAGGTGTCCGGCCAGGGCGATAGCCTGCACGAGCA
CATTGCCAATCTGGCCGGCAGCCCCGCCATTAAGAAGGGCATCCTGCAGACAGTGAAGGTGGTGGACGAG
CTCGTGAAAGTGATGGGCCGGCACAAGCCCGAGAACATCGTGATCGAAATGGCCAGAGAGAACCAGACCA
CCCAGAAGGGACAGAAGAACAGCCGCGAGAGAATGAAGCGGATCGAAGAGGGCATCAAAGAGCTGGGCAG
CCAGATCCTGAAAGAACACCCCGTGGAAAACACCCAGCTGCAGAACGAGAAGCTGTACCTGTACTACCTG
CAGAATGGGCGGGATATGTACGTGGACCAGGAACTGGACATCAACCGGCTGTCCGACTACGATGTGGACC
ACATCGTGCCTCAGAGCTTTCTGAAGGACGACTCCATCGACAACAAGGTGCTGACCAGAAGCGACAAGGC
CCGGGGCAAGAGCGACAACGTGCCCTCCGAAGAGGTCGTGAAGAAGATGAAGAACTACTGGCGGCAGCTG
CTGAACGCCAAGCTGATTACCCAGAGAAAGTTCGACAATCTGACCAAGGCCGAGAGAGGCGGCCTGAGCG
AACTGGATAAGGCCGGCTTCATCAAGAGACAGCTGGTGGAAACCCGGCAGATCACAAAGCACGTGGCACA
GATCCTGGACTCCCGGATGAACACTAAGTACGACGAGAATGACAAGCTGATCCGGGAAGTGAAAGTGATC
ACCCTGAAGTCCAAGCTGGTGTCCGATTTCCGGAAGGATTTCCAGTTTTACAAAGTGCGCGAGATCAACA
ACTACCACCACGCCCACGACGCCTACCTGAACGCCGTCGTGGGAACCGCCCTGATCAAAAAGTACCCTAA
GCTGGAAAGCGAGTTCGTGTACGGCGACTACAAGGTGTACGACGTGCGGAAGATGATCGCCAAGAGCGAG
CAGGAAATCGGCAAGGCTACCGCCAAGTACTTCTTCTACAGCAACATCATGAACTTTTTCAAGACCGAGA
TTACCCTGGCCAACGGCGAGATCCGGAAGCGGCCTCTGATCGAGACAAACGGCGAAACCGGGGAGATCGT
GTGGGATAAGGGCCGGGATTTTGCCACCGTGCGGAAAGTGCTGAGCATGCCCCAAGTGAATATCGTGAAA
AAGACCGAGGTGCAGACAGGCGGCTTCAGCAAAGAGTCTATCCTGCCCAAGAGGAACAGCGATAAGCTGA
TCGCCAGAAAGAAGGACTGGGACCCTAAGAAGTACGGCGGCTTCGACAGCCCCACCGTGGCCTATTCTGT
GCTGGTGGTGGCCAAAGTGGAAAAGGGCAAGTCCAAGAAACTGAAGAGTGTGAAAGAGCTGCTGGGGATC
ACCATCATGGAAAGAAGCAGCTTCGAGAAGAATCCCATCGACTTTCTGGAAGCCAAGGGCTACAAAGAAG
TGAAAAAGGACCTGATCATCAAGCTGCCTAAGTACTCCCTGTTCGAGCTGGAAAACGGCCGGAAGAGAAT
GCTGGCCTCTGCCGGCGAACTGCAGAAGGGAAACGAACTGGCCCTGCCCTCCAAATATGTGAACTTCCTG
TACCTGGCCAGCCACTATGAGAAGCTGAAGGGCTCCCCCGAGGATAATGAGCAGAAACAGCTGTTTGTGG
AACAGCACAAGCACTACCTGGACGAGATCATCGAGCAGATCAGCGAGTTCTCCAAGAGAGTGATCCTGGC
CGACGCTAATCTGGACAAAGTGCTGTCCGCCTACAACAAGCACCGGGATAAGCCCATCAGAGAGCAGGCC
GAGAATATCATCCACCTGTTTACCCTGACCAATCTGGGAGCCCCTGCCGCCTTCAAGTACTTTGACACCA
CCATCGACCGGAAGAGGTACACCAGCACCAAAGAGGTGCTGGACGCCACCCTGATCCACCAGAGCATCAC
CGGCCTGTACGAGACACGGATCGACCTGTCTCAGCTGGGAGGCGACAGCGCTGGAGGAGGTGGAAGCGGA
GGAGGAGGAAGCGGAGGAGGAGGTAGCGGACCTAAGAAAAAGAGGAAGGTGTAAATAGAATGAATCGTTT
TTAAAATAACAAATCAATTGTTTTATAATATTCGTACGATTCTTTGATTATGTAATAAAATGTGATCATT
AGGAAGATTACGAAAAATATAAAAAATATGAGTTCTGTGTGTATAACAAATGCTGTAAACGCCACAATTG
TGTTTGTTGCAAATAAACCCATGATTATTTGATTAAAATTGTTGTTTTCTTTGTTCATAGACAATAGTGT
GTTTTGCCTAAACGTGTACTGCATAAACTCCATGCGAGTGTATAGCGAGCTAGTGGCTAACGCTTGCCCC
ACCAAAGTAGATTCGTCAAAATCCTCAATTTCATCACCCTCCTCCAAGTTTAACATTTGGCCGTCGGAAT
TAACTTCTAAAGATGCCACATAATCTAATAAATGAAATAGAGATTCAAACGTGGCGTCATCGTCCGTTTC
GACCATTTCCGAAAAGAACTCGGGCATAAACTCTATGATTTCTCTGGACGTGGTGTTGTCGAAACTCTCA
AAGTACGCAGTCAGGAACGTGCGCGACATGTCGTCGGGAAACTCGCGCGGAAACATGTTGTTGTAACCGA
ACGGGTCCCATAGCGCCAAAACCAAATCTGCCAGCGTCAATAGAATGAGCACGATGCCGACAATGGAGCT
GGCTTGGATAGCGATTCGAGTTAACTACTGTCCGTTTTTATTTGTGTAATAAAATGAACGGAACGCTGAA
TTCTGGAACATTAGAAATTCTTTGTTATAGAATCTATAAATTTATGTCAAAGTTTTGTCGTTTCTTATGC
GATGAGAGATCTTAAAAGGCAAGTAAATTGAGCTGTCCTATTCAAACATTTTTCTATTAAATTGTTGGTA
CCTTCCGCGTCGACGATTCAATATCGAGCAAAAATACGAACGCATATGATTCCATGAAACAAATGTATTT
CTTTAGACGTTTCTAAAACCAATTCCGACAATTATTTGATTCTATGACAACTCCAAATAGTTTTGTTTAT
TAAAAAATAAAATTTCAACAAAAAAAGCACCGACTCGGTGCCACTTTTTCAAGTTGATAACGGACTAGCC
TTATTTTAACTTGCTATTTCTAGCTCTAAAACAGATCTTTCCGGTGTCTTACTGCACCAGCCGGGAATCG
AACCCGGGTCTGTACCGTGGCAGGGTACTATTCTACCACTAGACCACTGGTGCTTTGTTAGCACCGACTC
GGTGCCACTTTTTCAAGTTGATAACGGACTAGCCTTATTTTAACTTGCTATTTCTAGCTCTAAAACCCAA
TCCTTGCCCCTATGCTTGCACCAGCCGGGAATCGAACCCGGGTCTGTACCGTGGCAGGGTACTATTCTAC
CACTAGACCACTGGTGCTTTGTTAGCACCGACTCGGTGCCACTTTTTCAAGTTGATAACGGACTAGCCTT
ATTTTAACTTGCTATTTCTAGCTCTAAAACTCGTAGGGTTTACCTTCACCTGCATCGGCCGGGAATCGAA
CCCGGGCCGCCCGCGTGGCAGGCGAGCATTCTACCACTGAACCACCGATGCTTGATGTCTACACACACTC
AAAGCCCAAAGATCATCACTTTAATAAACTATTTAACCGTTCTTTTTGAGAAAAAAGAATATGGGAATTA
TAAACAACAATACTATATGTTGAAAACATAAAAATATCATTTACAGATTAGGGTTTGTTATTATCACATT
ATTACTACCTGAGTCGTCGACGCCGGATCCTTCAAGTTCCTCTTGTACCCATCAAAATGAGGCCAAACTA
GTGCTGTTTTTAATGCACTCACTATGCATTTTTATAGCTTCCTCTACACCTCGGCAAGTTCATTAAACTT
TTGCCAAGCATTTTAACAATTACTATTTTTAGTTGTTTTCCCTCTTTTTCCCCCCATTAAGTAATAAAAC
ATTAAAAAATTTTCTTTTGGAATATTTTCATTCAATGCAGCTTAAGCCTTTCATTTTATTAGGTTCTTGT
TTTTTTCGTGTTTTTAAAGTGCACTTCTTTAAAATTTGTTCTTTTCATTCATGTTTTTTCAAATTTGAAA
ATAAAAAAAATTTACAAGTGTTTTGTTTTGGATTCGTTATCATTTTTAAAATAACAGTTTGTTTAAAAAA
AAGTATATTGAATGTTTAGTTGAGTAGTTTCAGCTAATAGGTCGAGAATTTTTTCAATACACACTTCTTC
TGTCTTTTTTTTGGTTTTGATGGTTGTCGATGATGGGTTTGGCTGCAAGCTTTTATTGAAACAAGTGGTG
ACGGGCTTCGGCACGTTCGTATTGTTCTACTACGGTGTAATCTTCATTATGACTGGTAATATCCAATTTT
GAATCGACGTAGTAGTAACCTGGCAACTTAACGGGCTTTTTGGCCATGTAGATGGACTTAAATTCAACCA
AGTAGTGACCACCACCCTTCAATTTCAAAGCCTTATGAATTTCACCTTTCAAGACACCATCACGGGGATA
CAAACGTTCAGTAGAAGGTTCCCAACCCAAGGTTTTCTTTTGCATAACAAGACCATCTGATGGAAAGTTT
ACACCGATGAATTTGACGTGGTAAATAAAAGTACCATCTTGCAAAGAGGAATCTTGAGTAACGGTGACAA
CACCACCATCTTCGAAATTCATTACACGTTCCCACTTAAAACCTTCGGGGAAGGACAACTTTTTATAATC
GGGAATATCAGCGGGATGCTTAACGTATACCTTAGAACCGTATTGGAATTGTGGGGACAAAATATCCCAG
GCGAATGGCAAGGGACCACCCTTGGTAACTTGCAATTTAGCAGTTTGAGTACCTTCGTAGGGTTTACCTT
CACCTTCACCTTCGATTTCAAATTCGTGACCATTGACAGAACCTTCCATGTGTACCTTAAAACGCATAAA
AGGCTTGATAACATTTTCAGTAGAATCCATGGATCCTTTAAGCTGAGCAATTTCAGCTTGGAAAGCAAAA
GTTTCAACTTCTTCAGGCATCTGTGTTTAATAAAAAAAAAATAGAAAAATACAAATTATTAGTAAAATAA
TCAATCAAAATATGAAGTATAAATAATTTTAATGACGCACGTTTTTCGTTAAGTGTAGGGAGTGGGATTG
GTACTGAAAATTTTTAATAAAAATCTAGAAATCTCTTTAAGTTAAGAATTACTAGTTTTTTAGGGGTGGA
TTGGGTATGCTTTTTAACGAATGAAAACATGAAATATCGATTATAATTTCGAAAAAATTTTGAAAAATTT
TCTTTAAAAAATCGCATGCTAGAAATTTCTTTTTATTAGCATGGTGAAATTTTCTTTATATACTAGATTT
ATTTTCTAAAAATGTCATGGCCAAAGAAAATTTAATCTAGAACAATTTACAATTACTTAGTAACGTTATT
CTTAAACCATATTGAAGGTTTTTCTTTCTGGCAAATTACTTGAGTTTTTACATCACACTTTTTTCAAAAG
AACAAAAACGTTTTGTTACTACATTTTATTTTTTTTAATAAAAACTTACCTTGATGTGTTTGTTTTATAT
TAATTTCACAAAAATAAATACTTTTTAAATTATTTTTCTTTTTGCAATTGAAATTAAACAACTACACACT
TTTTTAATGTTCTTTTTTCAGACTTTTCTTTATTAAGAAAATTAAAACACTTTTAACTTTCTCCCGTTTG
GAATTCTTGGTGTTTTTTGCACAATTTTTCTTTCAAGACTGATGCCGGTTAGCAGCCATGCACTGAATTT
ATAGGTAAAACAAAAATAAACGAAAATACTAGAATGTTCTGGAACAAACTACCCGTACTTCCGTAGGCTC
TAAACAACATCATGTGGTTGTTTATTTGGTGATAACAAAAGAAATTGGTTACATTTTAGATATATAAAAA
AATTAATTTATTAAAATTGTAGAAAACCAATATTAATTATAGGTTTTTATTGTTATTTTAATTTATTAGT
TGCAAATTATCAAAAAAATGTGCAAAACATTCAACATGATTAATGCCCACACAGCGTTGTATATATGTAG
AAGCAGTGGCTTTTAAACTGTAAAATTGCATCAATGTCAAAATTTCTACAATGTTCTCTCTGTTTTTAAT
AACATGCGGAATGAATCAACTATAATTTACTTTATTTATTTATGCAAAAATATATAAAAGTTATTAATTA
AATGAAAAAGGAATTAATCTTAGGCATTGCTGAGTAATGTCATGACATAAACTAAATATTTTTCTAGTCA
AACAATGAACTTATTTATTTCAAAAACGTTTTATTCTTTAAATTATAGTTAAAAAGTCTTATTAATTGAC
AAATCTATGTGTAATTAAGTGTTTTTTGAACTAAGTTACAAGCTTAATATGTATTTGATTAATTGAAATA
TGTATTAACTATTAATTTTTAAATTAAATAAATTTAATATTAATTATATATTAAACTTTGTGCTTTATAT
GGAAATAGTATGTATGATTTAATCACATTCGATTTACATATTAGTCATCATAAATTATAAATGAAAGTAA
TTTAATTGTTTTATTAAAGAAAATAATAACATTATTAAAACAATAATATTGCTATCAAAATTTATAAAAA
TGCATAAAATGAAAAAATATTGATTTTCTCTCATCATGGGGGCATTAATAATTTTTTCGCCAGTGCAGCT
GATGTGCAGTAAAACATCAGAGTTGCCGGTCTTGAATAAAAACAATGAAAAGTGGAATAATTTAAAAATG
TGACAATCATATACTTTTAACATATTTTATAAAATTTGACTGTAAAAATTTAAAAATTAAAATTTGCAAA
CATTATCTCATACATATTATAACAACTCTTTTGTTTTTATATAAATTTAATAAATGAAATCAAAAATTCT
CTCACAAATTTGTAATTTCCAAAAGTGTGGCCTTTTATTTTCCCCTTTTTAGGTAAAAATTTCAAATATC
TACAACCCTGTAAATGACAGCTGTTTGCGCTCTTTTATGTATTTTTTTTGTTTATCATGTCGGTTTTTTA
GTTCGCGGTGCAATTTACTCGAAATTTCTTAAAGTTTGTTGAATTTTTGGCGGTATAATTATAATATTTT
GTTTTAGTGTTCTTTTTATCAAATTATAATGTTTAAGTGAATTATTTTCTGATAATGGTTTCAACACGTG
GGCCCATCTGCAGAATTCGGCTTGTACTAGTCGCGCTCGCGCGACTGACGGTCGTAAGCACCCGCGTACG
TGTCCACCCCGGTCACAACCCCTTGTGTCATGTCGGCGACCCTACGCCCCCAACTGAGAGAACTCAAAGG
TTACCCCAGTTGGGGCACTACTCCCGAAAACCGCTTCTGACCTGGGAAAACGTGAAGCCCCGGGGCATCC
GCTGAGGGTTGCCGCCGGGGCTTCGGTGTGTCCGTCAGTGAGCTCCTCAGGTAATAATAACAACTACAAC
CAAAAAACAAAAGCAACAACAACGACAACTTCTACAGGGCAAGTAACAAAACATAGTATTTGTCAACGAC
ACACTATATGAATGATGATGATGATGCAACAACAGCAACAACAGCAACAACAGCTCGAGTATCAACAACA
CAACAAAAAAAACTTTTTTAAAAAGACACAGCTGCTGGCAACAAAATACCACAAAAGATATAAACTAACG
CAGTTGCCACACACACACATACATACATAAATTAAAATATTATCAAACACACACATATACATATATCACA
ACATACCTATATACAAAACCACATTTACTTTGATAAAAGGCGATTCAACAAAAAAGTAGTCGTCATCCTC
CTTCATTTATCCTTGCATTTCACGTGTATCTGTGTGTGTTATAAAACCTGCTGGCCAAAAGGCAGGTAGG
TAGTTGACAACACAAATATTTTACTTCTTTTTCATCATCAGCATCAACAACAGCAGGAGCAACATATTGT
AGACACACACTCTCTGTTTCTTCACTTCACACACATACAAGTAAATTATGACAGTGAAAAAGACGGGTAT
TTCCAAGCTTCAGTTTCGTTTACTTTAGGTCATTAAGATGACTGTCCTGATAGCTTGATATCAATGGAAT
CAACGGGATTGATAAATGGAATTACTGTGATTGATAAATAGCTTCGAAAGACCTCGTTACTTCAGGGTAC
TTAACAAAATTTACTGTTGGCCGCGAACCGCGCCATGGCGCCGGCCGGGAGCCGGCGCATGCGAAGGTCG
CCTATGGCATTATTGTACGGAATGATAAACATTGCCTGCATAAATTCTTTTATTATATACAGCCATAATG
TCAGTAGCAACGGAGAAAAGGTTCAAAGTCGCAAAAAATTTATGAGAAACCTTTACATGAGCCTGACGTC
ATCGTTTATGCGTAAGCGTTTAGAAGCTCCTACTTTGAAGAGATATTTGCGCGATAATATCTCTAATATT
TTGCCAAATGAAGTGCCTGGTACATCAGATGACAGTACTGAAGAGCCAGTAATGAAAAAACGTACTTACT
GTACTTACTGCCCCTCTAAAATAAGGCGAAAGGCAAATGCATCGTGCAAAAAATGCAAAAAAGTTATTTG
TCGAGAGCATAATATTGATATGTGCCAAAGTTGTTTCTGACTGACTAATAAGTATAATTTGTTTCTATTA
TGTATAAGTTAAGCTAATTACTTATTTTATAATACAACATGACTGTTTTTAAAGTACAAAATAAGTTTAT
TTTTGTAAAAGAGAGAATGTTTAAAAGTTTTGTTACTTTATAGAAGAAATTTTGAGTTTTTGTTTTTTTT
TAATAAATAAATAAACATAAATAAATTGTTTGTTGAATTTATTATTAGTATGTAAGTGTAAATATAATAA
AACTTAATATCTATTCAAATTAATAAATAAACCTCGATATACAGACCGATAAAACACATGCGTCAATTTT
ACGCATGATTATCTTTAACGTACGTCACAATATGATTATCTTTCTAGGGTTAAGGGCCCGGGATCCGATA
TCTAGATGCATTCGCGAGGTACCGAGCTCGAATTCACTGGCCGTCGTTTTACAACGTCGTGACTGGGAAA
ACCCTGGCGTTACCCAACTTAATCGCCTTGCAGCACATCCCCCTTTCGCCAGCTGGCGTAATAGCGAAGA
GGCCCGCACCGATCGCCCTTCCCAACAGTTGCGCAGCCTGAATGGCGAATGGCGCCTGATGCGGTATTTT
CTCCTTACGCATCTGTGCGGTATTTCACACCGCATATGGTGCACTCTCAGTACAATCTGCTCTGATGCCG
CATAGTTAAGCCAGCCCCGACACCCGCCAACACCCGCTGACGCGCCCTGACGGGCTTGTCTGCTCCCGGC
ATCCGCTTACAGACAAGCTGTGACCGTCTCCGGGAGCTGCATGTGTCAGAGGTTTTCACCGTCATCACCG
AAACGCGCGAGACGAAAGGGCCTCGTGATACGCCTATTTTTATAGGTTAATGTCATGATAATAATGGTTT
CTTAGACGTCAGGTGGCACTTTTCGGGGAAATGTGCGCGGAACCCCTATTTGTTTATTTTTCTAAATACA
TTCAAATATGTATCCGCTCATGAGACAATAACCCTGATAAATGCTTCAATAATATTGAAAAAGGAAGAGT
ATGAGTATTCAACATTTCCGTGTCGCCCTTATTCCCTTTTTTGCGGCATTTTGCCTTCCTGTTTTTGCTC
ACCCAGAAACGCTGGTGAAAGTAAAAGATGCTGAAGATCAGTTGGGTGCACGAGTGGGTTACATCGAACT
GGATCTCAACAGCGGTAAGATCCTTGAGAGTTTTCGCCCCGAAGAACGTTTTCCAATGATGAGCACTTTT
AAAGTTCTGCTATGTGGCGCGGTATTATCCCGTATTGACGCCGGGCAAGAGCAACTCGGTCGCCGCATAC
ACTATTCTCAGAATGACTTGGTTGAGTACTCACCAGTCACAGAAAAGCATCTTACGGATGGCATGACAGT
AAGAGAATTATGCAGTGCTGCCATAACCATGAGTGATAACACTGCGGCCAACTTACTTCTGACAACGATC
GGAGGACCGAAGGAGCTAACCGCTTTTTTGCACAACATGGGGGATCATGTAACTCGCCTTGATCGTTGGG
AACCGGAGCTGAATGAAGCCATACCAAACGACGAGCGTGACACCACGATGCCTGTAGCAATGGCAACAAC
GTTGCGCAAACTATTAACTGGCGAACTACTTACTCTAGCTTCCCGGCAACAATTAATAGACTGGATGGAG
GCGGATAAAGTTGCAGGACCACTTCTGCGCTCGGCCCTTCCGGCTGGCTGGTTTATTGCTGATAAATCTG
GAGCCGGTGAGCGTGGGTCTCGCGGTATCATTGCAGCACTGGGGCCAGATGGTAAGCCCTCCCGTATCGT
AGTTATCTACACGACGGGGAGTCAGGCAACTATGGATGAACGAAATAGACAGATCGCTGAGATAGGTGCC
TCACTGATTAAGCATTGGTAACTGTCAGACCAAGTTTACTCATATATACTTTAGATTGATTTAAAACTTC
ATTTTTAATTTAAAAGGATCTAGGTGAAGATCCTTTTTGATAATCTCATGACCAAAATCCCTTAACGTGA
GTTTTCGTTCCACTGAGCGTCAGACCCCGTAGAAAAGATCAAAGGATCTTCTTGAGATCCTTTTTTTCTG
CGCGTAATCTGCTGCTTGCAAACAAAAAAACCACCGCTACCAGCGGTGGTTTGTTTGCCGGATCAAGAGC
TACCAACTCTTTTTCCGAAGGTAACTGGCTTCAGCAGAGCGCAGATACCAAATACTGTTCTTCTAGTGTA
GCCGTAGTTAGGCCACCACTTCAAGAACTCTGTAGCACCGCCTACATACCTCGCTCTGCTAATCCTGTTA
CCAGTGGCTGCTGCCAGTGGCGATAAGTCGTGTCTTACCGGGTTGGACTCAAGACGATAGTTACCGGATA
AGGCGCAGCGGTCGGGCTGAACGGGGGGTTCGTGCACACAGCCCAGCTTGGAGCGAACGACCTACACCGA
ACTGAGATACCTACAGCGTGAGCTATGAGAAAGCGCCACGCTTCCCGAAGGGAGAAAGGCGGACAGGTAT
CCGGTAAGCGGCAGGGTCGGAACAGGAGAGCGCACGAGGGAGCTTCCAGGGGGAAACGCCTGGTATCTTT
ATAGTCCTGTCGGGTTTCGCCACCTCTGACTTGAGCGTCGATTTTTGTGATGCTCGTCAGGGGGGCGGAG
CCTATGGAAAAACGCCAGCAACGCGGCCTTTTTACGGTTCCTGGCCTTTTGCTGGCCTTTTGCTCACATG
TTCTTTCCTGCGTTATCCCCTGATTCTGTGGATAACCGTATTACCGCCTTTGAGTGAGCTGATACCGCTC
GCCGCAGCCGAACGACCGAGCGCAGCGAGTCAGTGAGCGAGGAAGCGGAAGAGCGCCCAATACGCAAACC
GCCTCTCCCCGCGCGTTGGCCGATTCATTAATGCAGCTGGCACGACAGGTTTCCCGACTGGAAAGCGGGC
AGTGAGCGCAACGCAATTAATGTGAGTTAGCTCACTCATTAGGCACCCCAGGCTTTACACTTTATGCTTC
CGGCTCGTATGTTGTGTGGAATTGTGAGCGGATAACAATTTCACACAGGAAACAGCTATGACCATGATTA
CGCCAAGCTTGCATGCAGGCCTCTGCAGTCGACGGGCCCAAGCTTCCTTTAACCCTAGAAAGATAGTCTG
CGTAAAATTGACGCATGCATTCTTGAAATATTGCTCTCTCTTTCTAAATAGCGCGAATCCGTCGCTGTGC
ATTTAGGACATCTCAGTCGCCGCTTGGAGCTCCCGTGAGGCGTGCTTGTCAATGCGGTAAGTGTCACTGA
TTTTGAACTATAACGACCGCGTGAGTCAAAATGACGCATGATTATCTTTTACGTGACTTTTAAGATTTAA
CTCATACGATAATTATATTGTTATTTCATGTTCTACTTACGTGATAACTTATTATATATATATTTTCTTG
TTATAGATATCGTGACTAATATATAATAAAATGGGTAGTTCTTTAGACGATGAGCATATCCTCTCTGCTC
TTCTGCAAAGCGATGACGAGCTTGTTGGTGAGGATTCTGACAGTGAAATATCAGATCACGTAAGTGAAGA
TGACGTCCAGAGCGATACAGAAGAAGCGTTTATAGATGAGGTACATGAAGTGCAGCCAACGTCAAGCGGT
AGTGAAATATTAGACGAACAAAATGTTATTGAACAACCAGGTTCTTCATTGGCTTCTAACAGAATCTTGA
CCTTGCGACAGAGGACTATTAGAGGTAAGAATAAACATTGTTGGTCAACTTCAAAGTCCACGAGGCGTAG
CGGAGTGGTACCAGGCCCTCGAGTCTGGGCCCATGCATGGGAGCTCTCCCAAGATCTTATGGTCGACCTG
CAGGCAACATTCATGTGTGGGTGATTACACTCACACAAAAACACACACATTCACACA
